>Addgene plasmid #142030 | TFORF2315 | addgene full sequence | sequence record 395934 | Addgene NGS Result
TTAATGTAGTCTTATGCAATACTCTTGTAGTCTTGCAACATGGTAACGATGAGTTAGCAACATGCCTTAC
AAGGAGAGAAAAAGCACCGTGCATGCCGATTGGTGGAAGTAAGGTGGTACGATCGTGCCTTATTAGGAAG
GCAACAGACGGGTCTGACATGGATTGGACGAACCACTGAATTGCCGCATTGCAGAGATATTGTATTTAAG
TGCCTAGCTCGATACATAAACGGGTCTCTCTGGTTAGACCAGATCTGAGCCTGGGAGCTCTCTGGCTAAC
TAGGGAACCCACTGCTTAAGCCTCAATAAAGCTTGCCTTGAGTGCTTCAAGTAGTGTGTGCCCGTCTGTT
GTGTGACTCTGGTAACTAGAGATCCCTCAGACCCTTTTAGTCAGTGTGGAAAATCTCTAGCAGTGGCGCC
CGAACAGGGACTTGAAAGCGAAAGGGAAACCAGAGGAGCTCTCTCGACGCAGGACTCGGCTTGCTGAAGC
GCGCACGGCAAGAGGCGAGGGGCGGCGACTGGTGAGTACGCCAAAAATTTTGACTAGCGGAGGCTAGAAG
GAGAGAGATGGGTGCGAGAGCGTCAGTATTAAGCGGGGGAGAATTAGATCGCGATGGGAAAAAATTCGGT
TAAGGCCAGGGGGAAAGAAAAAATATAAATTAAAACATATAGTATGGGCAAGCAGGGAGCTAGAACGATT
CGCAGTTAATCCTGGCCTGTTAGAAACATCAGAAGGCTGTAGACAAATACTGGGACAGCTACAACCATCC
CTTCAGACAGGATCAGAAGAACTTAGATCATTATATAATACAGTAGCAACCCTCTATTGTGTGCATCAAA
GGATAGAGATAAAAGACACCAAGGAAGCTTTAGACAAGATAGAGGAAGAGCAAAACAAAAGTAAGACCAC
CGCACAGCAAGCGGCCGCTGATCTTCAGACCTGGAGGAGGAGATATGAGGGACAATTGGAGAAGTGAATT
ATATAAATATAAAGTAGTAAAAATTGAACCATTAGGAGTAGCACCCACCAAGGCAAAGAGAAGAGTGGTG
CAGAGAGAAAAAAGAGCAGTGGGAATAGGAGCTTTGTTCCTTGGGTTCTTGGGAGCAGCAGGAAGCACTA
TGGGCGCAGCGTCAATGACGCTGACGGTACAGGCCAGACAATTATTGTCTGGTATAGTGCAGCAGCAGAA
CAATTTGCTGAGGGCTATTGAGGCGCAACAGCATCTGTTGCAACTCACAGTCTGGGGCATCAAGCAGCTC
CAGGCAAGAATCCTGGCTGTGGAAAGATACCTAAAGGATCAACAGCTCCTGGGGATTTGGGGTTGCTCTG
GAAAACTCATTTGCACCACTGCTGTGCCTTGGAATGCTAGTTGGAGTAATAAATCTCTGGAACAGATTTG
GAATCACACGACCTGGATGGAGTGGGACAGAGAAATTAACAATTACACAAGCTTAATACACTCCTTAATT
GAAGAATCGCAAAACCAGCAAGAAAAGAATGAACAAGAATTATTGGAATTAGATAAATGGGCAAGTTTGT
GGAATTGGTTTAACATAACAAATTGGCTGTGGTATATAAAATTATTCATAATGATAGTAGGAGGCTTGGT
AGGTTTAAGAATAGTTTTTGCTGTACTTTCTATAGTGAATAGAGTTAGGCAGGGATATTCACCATTATCG
TTTCAGACCCACCTCCCAACCCCGAGGGGACCCATGCATTGCATCTCAATTAGTCAGCAACCAGGTGTGG
AAAGTCCCCAGGCTCCCCAGCAGGCAGAAGTATGCAAAGCATGCGTCTCAATTAGTCAGCAACCATAGTC
CCGCCCCTAACTCCGCCCATCCCGCCCCTAACTCCGCCCAGTTCCGCCCATTCTCCGCCCCATGGCTGAC
TAATTTTTTTTATTTATGCAGAGGCCGAGGCCGCCTCGGCCTCTGAGCTATTCCAGAAGTAGTGAGGAGG
CTTTTTTGGAGGCCTAGGCTTTTGCAAAAAGCTTTCTAGAGGTACCACCGGAGCTTACCATGACCGAGTA
CAAGCCCACGGTGCGCCTCGCCACCCGCGACGACGTCCCCAGGGCCGTACGCACCCTCGCCGCCGCGTTC
GCCGACTACCCCGCCACGCGCCACACCGTCGATCCGGACCGCCACATCGAGCGGGTCACCGAGCTGCAAG
AACTCTTCCTCACGCGCGTCGGGCTCGACATCGGCAAGGTGTGGGTCGCGGACGACGGCGCCGCCGTGGC
GGTCTGGACCACGCCGGAGAGCGTCGAAGCGGGGGCGGTGTTCGCCGAGATCGGCCCGCGCATGGCCGAG
TTGAGCGGTTCCCGGCTGGCCGCGCAGCAACAGATGGAAGGCCTCCTGGCGCCGCACCGGCCCAAGGAGC
CCGCGTGGTTCCTGGCCACCGTCGGCGTCTCGCCCGACCACCAGGGCAAGGGTCTGGGCAGCGCCGTCGT
GCTCCCCGGAGTGGAGGCGGCCGAGCGCGCCGGGGTGCCCGCCTTCCTGGAGACCTCCGCGCCCCGCAAC
CTCCCCTTCTACGAGCGGCTCGGCTTCACCGTCACCGCCGACGTCGAGGTGCCCGAAGGACCGCGCACCT
GGTGCATGACCCGCAAGCCCGGTGCCAGTTAACGAATTCTAGATCTTGAGACAAATGGCAGTATTCATCC
ACAATTTTAAAAGAAAAGGGGGGATTGGGGGGTACAGTGCAGGGGAAAGAATAGTAGACATAATAGCAAC
AGACATACAAACTAAAGAATTACAAAAACAAATTACAAAAATTCAAAATTTTCGGGTTTATTACAGGGAC
AGCAGAGATCCACTTTGGCGCCGGCTCGAGGCCTGCAGGTGCAAAGATGGATAAAGTTTTAAACAGAGAG
GAATCTTTGCAGCTAATGGACCTTCTAGGTCTTGAAAGGAGTGGGAATTGGCTCCGGTGCCCGTCAGTGG
GCAGAGCGCACATCGCCCACAGTCCCCGAGAAGTTGGGGGGAGGGGTCGGCAATTGAACCGGTGCCTAGA
GAAGGTGGCGCGGGGTAAACTGGGAAAGTGATGTCGTGTACTGGCTCCGCCTTTTTCCCGAGGGTGGGGG
AGAACCGTATATAAGTGCAGTAGTCGCCGTGAACGTTCTTTTTCGCAACGGGTTTGCCGCCAGAACACAG
GTAAGTGCCGTGTGTGGTTCCCGCGGGCCTGGCCTCTTTACGGGTTATGGCCCTTGCGTGCCTTGAATTA
CTTCCACCTGGCTGCAGTACGTGATTCTTGATCCCGAGCTTCGGGTTGGAAGTGGGTGGGAGAGTTCGAG
GCCTTGCGCTTAAGGAGCCCCTTCGCCTCGTGCTTGAGTTGAGGCCTGGCCTGGGCGCTGGGGCCGCCGC
GTGCGAATCTGGTGGCACCTTCGCGCCTGTCTCGCTGCTTTCGATAAGTCTCTAGCCATTTAAAATTTTT
GATGACCTGCTGCGACGCTTTTTTTCTGGCAAGATAGTCTTGTAAATGCGGGCCAAGATCTGCACACTGG
TATTTCGGTTTTTGGGGCCGCGGGCGGCGACGGGGCCCGTGCGTCCCAGCGCACATGTTCGGCGAGGCGG
GGCCTGCGAGCGCGGCCACCGAGAATCGGACGGGGGTAGTCTCAAGCTGGCCGGCCTGCTCTGGTGCCTG
GCCTCGCGCCGCCGTGTATCGCCCCGCCCTGGGCGGCAAGGCTGGCCCGGTCGGCACCAGTTGCGTGAGC
GGAAAGATGGCCGCTTCCCGGCCCTGCTGCAGGGAGCTCAAAATGGAGGACGCGGCGCTCGGGAGAGCGG
GCGGGTGAGTCACCCACACAAAGGAAAAGGGCCTTTCCGTCCTCAGCCGTCGCTTCATGTGACTCCACGG
AGTACCGGGCGCCGTCCAGGCACCTCGATTAGTTCTCGAGCTTTTGGAGTACGTCGTCTTTAGGTTGGGG
GGAGGGGTTTTATGCGATGGAGTTTCCCCACACTGAGTGGGTGGAGACTGAAGTTAGGCCAGCTTGGCAC
TTGATGTAATTCTCCTTGGAATTTGCCCTTTTTGAGTTTGGATCTTGGTTCATTCTCAAGCCTCAGACAG
TGGTTCAAAGTTTTTTTCTTCCATTTCAGGTGTCGTGAGGCTAGCACCGCCACCATGTCTTGGGCCGCTC
GCCCGCCCTTCCTCCCTCAGCGGCATGCCGCAGGGCAGTGTGGGCCGGTGGGGGTGCGAAAAGAAATGCA
TTGTGGGGTCGCGTCCCGGTGGCGGCGGCGACGGCCCTGGCTGGATCCCGCAGCGGCGGCGGCGGCGGCG
GTGGCAGGCGGAGAACAACAAACCCCGGAGCCGGAGCCAGGGGAGGCTGGACGGGACGGGATGGGCGACA
GCGGGCGGGACTCCCGAAGCCCAGACAGCTCCTCCCCAAATCCCCTTCCCCAGGGAGTCCCTCCCCCTTC
TCCTCCTGGGCCACCCCTACCCCCTTCAACAGCTCCATCCCTTGGAGGCTCTGGGGCCCCACCCCCACCC
CCGATGCCACCACCCCCACTGGGCTCTCCCTTTCCAGTCATCAGTTCTTCCATGGGGTCCCCTGGTCTGC
CCCCTCCAGCTCCCCCAGGATTCTCCGGGCCTGTCAGCAGCCCCCAGATTAACTCAACAGTGTCACTCCC
TGGGGGTGGGTCTGGCCCCCCTGAAGATGTGAAGCCACCAGTCTTAGGGGTCCGGGGCCTGCACTGTCCA
CCCCCTCCAGGTGGCCCTGGGGCTGGCAAACGGCTATGTGCAATCTGCGGGGACAGAAGCTCAGGCAAAC
ACTACGGGGTTTACAGCTGTGAGGGTTGCAAGGGCTTCTTCAAACGCACCATCCGCAAAGACCTTACATA
CTCTTGCCGGGACAACAAAGACTGCACAGTGGACAAGCGCCAGCGGAACCGCTGTCAGTACTGCCGCTAT
CAGAAGTGCCTGGCCACTGGCATGAAGAGGGAGGCGGTACAGGAGGAGCGTCAGCGGGGAAAGGACAAGG
ATGGGGATGGGGAGGGGGCTGGGGGAGCCCCCGAGGAGATGCCTGTGGACAGGATCCTGGAGGCAGAGCT
TGCTGTGGAACAGAAGAGTGACCAGGGCGTTGAGGGTCCTGGGGGAACCGGGGGTAGCGGCAGCAGCCCA
AATGACCCTGTGACTAACATCTGTCAGGCAGCTGACAAACAGCTATTCACGCTTGTTGAGTGGGCGAAGA
GGATCCCACACTTTTCCTCCTTGCCTCTGGATGATCAGGTCATATTGCTGCGGGCAGGCTGGAATGAACT
CCTCATTGCCTCCTTCTCACACCGATCCATTGATGTTCGAGATGGCATCCTCCTTGCCACAGGTCTTCAC
GTGCACCGCAACTCAGCCCATTCAGCAGGAGTAGGAGCCATCTTTGATCGGGTGCTGACAGAGCTAGTGT
CCAAAATGCGTGACATGAGGATGGACAAGACAGAGCTTGGCTGCCTGAGGGCAATCATTCTGTTTAATCC
AGATGCCAAGGGCCTCTCCAACCCTAGTGAGGTGGAGGTCCTGCGGGAGAAAGTGTATGCATCACTGGAG
ACCTACTGCAAACAGAAGTACCCTGAGCAGCAGGGACGGTTTGCCAAGCTGCTGCTACGTCTTCCTGCCC
TCCGGTCCATTGGCCTTAAGTGTCTAGAGCATCTGTTTTTCTTCAAGCTCATTGGTGACACCCCCATCGA
CACCTTCCTCATGGAGATGCTTGAGGCTCCCCATCAACTGGCCTAGTAATGAACTAGTCCGTAACTTGAA
AGTATTTCGATTTCTTGGCTTTATATATCTTGTGGAAAGGACGACCCGCCGTTGTTTGCCCGACCATTAC
GCGTTAAGTCGACAATCAACCTCTGGATTACAAAATTTGTGAAAGATTGACTGGTATTCTTAACTATGTT
GCTCCTTTTACGCTATGTGGATACGCTGCTTTAATGCCTTTGTATCATGCTATTGCTTCCCGTATGGCTT
TCATTTTCTCCTCCTTGTATAAATCCTGGTTGCTGTCTCTTTATGAGGAGTTGTGGCCCGTTGTCAGGCA
ACGTGGCGTGGTGTGCACTGTGTTTGCTGACGCAACCCCCACTGGTTGGGGCATTGCCACCACCTGTCAG
CTCCTTTCCGGGACTTTCGCTTTCCCCCTCCCTATTGCCACGGCGGAACTCATCGCCGCCTGCCTTGCCC
GCTGCTGGACAGGGGCTCGGCTGTTGGGCACTGACAATTCCGTGGTGTTGTCGGGGAAATCATCGTCCTT
TCCTTGGCTGCTCGCCTGTGTTGCCACCTGGATTCTGCGCGGGACGTCCTTCTGCTACGTCCCTTCGGCC
CTCAATCCAGCGGACCTTCCTTCCCGCGGCCTGCTGCCGGCTCTGCGGCCTCTTCCGCGTCTTCGCCTTC
GCCCTCAGACGAGTCGGATCTCCCTTTGGGCCGCCTCCCCGCGTCGACTTTAAGACCAATGACTTACAAG
GCAGCTGTAGATCTTAGCCACTTTTTAAAAGAAAAGGGGGGACTGGAAGGGCTAATTCACTCCCAACGAA
GACAAGATCTGCTTTTTGCTTGTACTGGGTCTCTCTGGTTAGACCAGATCTGAGCCTGGGAGCTCTCTGG
CTAACTAGGGAACCCACTGCTTAAGCCTCAATAAAGCTTGCCTTGAGTGCTTCAAGTAGTGTGTGCCCGT
CTGTTGTGTGACTCTGGTAACTAGAGATCCCTCAGACCCTTTTAGTCAGTGTGGAAAATCTCTAGCAGTA
CGTATAGTAGTTCATGTCATCTTATTATTCAGTATTTATAACTTGCAAAGAAATGAATATCAGAGAGTGA
GAGGAACTTGTTTATTGCAGCTTATAATGGTTACAAATAAAGCAATAGCATCACAAATTTCACAAATAAA
GCATTTTTTTCACTGCATTCTAGTTGTGGTTTGTCCAAACTCATCAATGTATCTTATCATGTCTGGCTCT
AGCTATCCCGCCCCTAACTCCGCCCATCCCGCCCCTAACTCCGCCCAGTTCCGCCCATTCTCCGCCCCAT
GGCTGACTAATTTTTTTTATTTATGCAGAGGCCGAGGCCGCCTCGGCCTCTGAGCTATTCCAGAAGTAGT
GAGGAGGCTTTTTTGGAGGCCTAGGGACGTACCCAATTCGCCCTATAGTGAGTCGTATTACGCGCGCTCA
CTGGCCGTCGTTTTACAACGTCGTGACTGGGAAAACCCTGGCGTTACCCAACTTAATCGCCTTGCAGCAC
ATCCCCCTTTCGCCAGCTGGCGTAATAGCGAAGAGGCCCGCACCGATCGCCCTTCCCAACAGTTGCGCAG
CCTGAATGGCGAATGGG
[124 nt withheld, positions 7298-7421]
C
[91 nt withheld, positions 7423-7513]
A
[49 nt withheld, positions 7515-7563]
CCTTTGACGTTGGAGTCCACGTTCTTT
[37 nt withheld, positions 7591-7627]
ACCCTATCTCGGTCTATTCTTTTGATTTATAAGGGATTTTGCCGATTTCGGCCTATTGGTTAAAAAATGA
GCTGATTTAACAAAAATTTAACGCGAATTTTAACAAAATATTAACGCTTACAATTTAGGTGGCACTTTTC
GGGGAAATGTGCGCGGAACCCCTATTTGTTTATTTTTCTAAATACATTCAAATATGTATCCGCTCATGAG
ACAATAACCCTGATAAATGCTTCAATAATATTGAAAAAGGAAGAGTATGAGTATTCAACATTTCCGTGTC
GCCCTTATTCCCTTTTTTGCGGCATTTTGCCTTCCTGTTTTTGCTCACCCAGAAACGCTGGTGAAAGTAA
AAGATGCTGAAGATCAGTTGGGTGCACGAGTGGGTTACATCGAACTGGATCTCAACAGCGGTAAGATCCT
TGAGAGTTTTCGCCCCGAAGAACGTTTTCCAATGATGAGCACTTTTAAAGTTCTGCTATGTGGCGCGGTA
TTATCCCGTATTGACGCCGGGCAAGAGCAACTCGGTCGCCGCATACACTATTCTCAGAATGACTTGGTTG
AGTACTCACCAGTCACAGAAAAGCATCTTACGGATGGCATGACAGTAAGAGAATTATGCAGTGCTGCCAT
AACCATGAGTGATAACACTGCGGCCAACTTACTTCTGACAACGATCGGAGGACCGAAGGAGCTAACCGCT
TTTTTGCACAACATGGGGGATCATGTAACTCGCCTTGATCGTTGGGAACCGGAGCTGAATGAAGCCATAC
CAAACGACGAGCGTGACACCACGATGCCTGTAGCAATGGCAACAACGTTGCGCAAACTATTAACTGGCGA
ACTACTTACTCTAGCTTCCCGGCAACAATTAATAGACTGGATGGAGGCGGATAAAGTTGCAGGACCACTT
CTGCGCTCGGCCCTTCCGGCTGGCTGGTTTATTGCTGATAAATCTGGAGCCGGTGAGCGTGGGTCTCGCG
GTATCATTGCAGCACTGGGGCCAGATGGTAAGCCCTCCCGTATCGTAGTTATCTACACGACGGGGAGTCA
GGCAACTATGGATGAACGAAATAGACAGATCGCTGAGATAGGTGCCTCACTGATTAAGCATTGGTAACTG
TCAGACCAAGTTTACTCATATATACTTTAGATTGATTTAAAACTTCATTTTTAATTTAAAAGGATCTAGG
TGAAGATCCTTTTTGATAATCTCATGACCAAAATCCCTTAACGTGAGTTTTCGTTCCACTGAGCGTCAGA
CCCCGTAGAAAAGATCAAAGGATCTTCTTGAGATCCTTTTTTTCTGCGCGTAATCTGCTGCTTGCAAACA
AAAAAACCACCGCTACCAGCGGTGGTTTGTTTGCCGGATCAAGAGCTACCAACTCTTTTTCCGAAGGTAA
CTGGCTTCAGCAGAGCGCAGATACCAAATACTGTTCTTCTAGTGTAGCCGTAGTTAGGCCACCACTTCAA
GAACTCTGTAGCACCGCCTACATACCTCGCTCTGCTAATCCTGTTACCAGTGGCTGCTGCCAGTGGCGAT
AAGTCGTGTCTTACCGGGTTGGACTCAAGACGATAGTTACCGGATAAGGCGCAGCGGTCGGGCTGAACGG
GGGGTTCGTGCACACAGCCCAGCTTGGAGCGAACGACCTACACCGAACTGAGATACCTACAGCGTGAGCT
ATGAGAAAGCGCCACGCTTCCCGAAGGGAGAAAGGCGGACAGGTATCCGGTAAGCGGCAGGGTCGGAACA
GGAGAGCGCACGAGGGAGCTTCCAGGGGGAAACGCCTGGTATCTTTATAGTCCTGTCGGGTTTCGCCACC
TCTGACTTGAGCGTCGATTTTTGTGATGCTCGTCAGGGGGGCGGAGCCTATGGAAAAACGCCAGCAACGC
GGCCTTTTTACGGTTCCTGGCCTTTTGCTGGCCTTTTGCTCACATGTTCTTTCCTGCGTTATCCCCTGAT
TCTGTGGATAACCGTATTACCGCCTTTGAGTGAGCTGATACCGCTCGCCGCAGCCGAACGACCGAGCGCA
GCGAGTCAGTGAGCGAGGAAGCGGAAGAGCGCCCAATACGCAAACCGCCTCTCCCCGCGCGTTGGCCGAT
TCATTAATGCAGCTGGCACGACAGGTTTCCCGACTGGAAAGCGGGCAGTGAGCGCAACGCAATTAATGTG
AGTTAGCTCACTCATTAGGCACCCCAGGCTTTACACTTTATGCTTCCGGCTCGTATGTTGTGTGGAATTG
TGAGCGGATAACAATTTCACACAGGAAACAGCTATGACCATGATTACGCCAAGCGCGCAATTAACCCTCA
CTAAAGGGAACAAAAGCTGGAGCTGCAAGC
Features (pLannotate 1.2.2; 31 found; start..end, strand, type, name):
      5..231     +  promoter       RSV promoter: Rous sarcoma virus enhancer/promoter
    232..412     +  LTR            5' LTR (truncated): truncated 5' long terminal repeat (LTR) from HIV-1
    459..584     +  misc_feature   HIV-1 Ψ: packaging signal of human immunodeficiency virus type 1
    568..931     +  CDS            HIV-1 gag (fragment): gag protein from human immunodeficiency virus 1; gag
   1077..1310    +  misc_feature   RRE: The Rev response element (RRE) of HIV-1 allows for Rev-dependent mRNA export from the nucleus to the cytoplasm.
   1687..1713    +  CDS            Rev (fragment): human immunodeficiency virus 1 (HIV-1) Rev protein; rev; enhances nuclear export of unspliced and incompletely spliced viral mRNAs
   1720..1743    +  promoter       SV40 promoter (fragment): SV40 early promoter
   1744..1815    +  promoter       SV40 promoter (fragment): SV40 enhancer and early promoter
   1839..1974    +  rep_origin     SV40 ori: SV40 origin of replication
   2020..2616    +  CDS            PuroR (fragment): puromycin N-acetyltransferase; pac from Streptomyces; confers resistance to puromycin
   2665..2782    +  misc_feature   cPPT/CTS: central polypurine tract and central termination sequence of HIV-1
   2847..2913    +  CDS            small t antigen (fragment): SV40 (simian virus 40) small t antigen
   2920..4098    +  promoter       EF-1α promoter: strong constitutive promoter for human elongation factor EF-1α
   4115..5713    +  CDS            RXRB: RXRB_HUMAN - Also known as NR2B2. Experimental evidence at protein level: Swiss-Prot protein existence level 1. Receptor for retinoic acid. Retinoic acid receptors bind as heterodimers to their target response elements in response to their ligands, all-trans or 9-cis retinoic acid, and regulate gene expression in various biological processes. The RAR/RXR heterodimers bind to the retinoic acid response elements (RARE). From Homo sapiens (Human).
   5729..5782    +  promoter       U6 promoter (fragment): RNA polymerase III promoter for human U6 snRNA
   5824..6412    +  misc_feature   WPRE: woodchuck hepatitis virus posttranscriptional regulatory element
   6463..6482    +  misc_feature   cPPT/CTS (fragment): central polypurine tract and central termination sequence of HIV-1
   6484..6717    +  LTR            3' LTR (ΔU3): self-inactivating 3' long terminal repeat (LTR) from HIV-1
   6795..6916    +  polyA_signal   SV40 poly(A) signal: SV40 polyadenylation signal
   6956..7091    +  rep_origin     SV40 ori: SV40 origin of replication
   7112..7130    -  promoter       T7 promoter: promoter for bacteriophage T7 RNA polymerase
   7138..7293    +  CDS            lacZα (fragment): LacZα fragment of β-galactosidase; lacZ fragment
   7298..7726    +  rep_origin     f1 ori (sequence partly withheld): f1 bacteriophage origin of replication; arrow indicates direction of (+) strand synthesis
   7779..7883    +  promoter       AmpR promoter: bla
   7884..8744    +  CDS            AmpR: β-lactamase; bla; confers resistance to ampicillin, carbenicillin, and related antibiotics
   8915..9503    +  rep_origin     ori: high-copy-number ColE1/pMB1/pBR322/pUC origin of replication
   9686..9778    +  CDS            lacI (fragment): lac repressor; lacI; The lac repressor binds to the lac operator to inhibit transcription in E. coli. This inhibition can be relieved by adding lactose or isopropyl-β-D-thiogalactopyranoside (IPTG).
   9791..9812    +  protein_bind   CAP binding site: CAP binding activates transcription in the presence of cAMP. E. coli catabolite activator protein
   9827..9857    +  promoter       lac promoter: promoter for the E. coli lac operon
   9865..9881    +  protein_bind   lac operator: The lac repressor binds to the lac operator to inhibit transcription in E. coli. This inhibition can be relieved by adding lactose or isopropyl-β-D-thiogalactopyranoside (IPTG). lac repressor encoded by lacI
   9926..9944    +  promoter       T3 promoter: promoter for bacteriophage T3 RNA polymerase
