[The description below was written by a language model from this plasmid's Addgene catalogue record and pLannotate feature annotations shown in this document.]
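Description:
TFORF2315 is a third-generation-style, self-inactivating lentiviral expression plasmid built on the pLX_TRC317 backbone for overexpressing the human transcription factor RXRB (retinoid X receptor beta, NR2B2). It is one member of a large barcoded transcription factor ORF collection. In bacteria it is maintained through a high-copy ColE1/pUC-type origin and selected with ampicillin via the β-lactamase gene. An f1 origin and remnants of a lac/T7/T3 cloning region are also present in the backbone. The depositor notes that the plasmid can recombine, which is a common concern with LTR-containing vectors.

The viral genome is driven by an RSV promoter fused to a truncated HIV-1 5' LTR. This is followed by the Ψ packaging signal with a gag fragment, the RRE for Rev-dependent nuclear export, and a cPPT/CTS, and it ends in a ΔU3 3' LTR with a downstream SV40 poly(A) signal. Two expression units lie within this genome. An SV40 early promoter drives puromycin N-acetyltransferase for selecting transduced mammalian cells. The strong constitutive EF-1α promoter drives the RXRB ORF, and a WPRE downstream of the ORF enhances transcript stability and expression.

The catalogue entry states that each construct carries a unique 24-bp barcode. The feature table does not annotate it, and the listed insert size exceeds the annotated coding region by roughly 100 bp, so the barcode may lie in the flanking sequence, though the record does not give its position. A short U6 promoter fragment annotated between the ORF and WPRE may serve as a primer-binding site, but this too is not stated.

The barcode lets individual transcription factors be identified by sequencing in pooled overexpression screens, such as those surveying factors that direct cell differentiation.
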