Addgene plasmid #142030: TFORF2315
Purpose: Lentiviral vector for overexpressing transcription factor ORFs with unique 24-bp barcodes. Barcodes facilitate identification of transcription factors in pooled screens.
Depositing lab: Feng Zhang. Depositing organization: Broad Institute. Publication: A transcription factor atlas of directed differentiation. Joung J, Ma S, Tay T, Geiger-Schuller KR, Kirchgatterer PC, Verdine VK, Guo B, Arias-Garcia MA, Allen WE, Singh A, Kuksenko O, Abudayyeh OO, Gootenberg JS, Fu Z, Macrae RK, Buenrostro JD, Regev A, Zhang F. Cell. 2023 Jan 5;186(1):209-229.e26. doi: 10.1016/j.cell.2022.11.026. PubMed 36608654.
Backbone
  Vector backbone: pLX_TRC317
  Backbone manufacturer: Broad Institute Genetic Perturbation Platform
  Backbone size w/o insert (bp): 8264
  Vector type: Mammalian Expression, Lentiviral
  Selectable markers: Puromycin
Growth in bacteria
  Bacterial resistance: Ampicillin, 100 μg/mL
  Growth temperature: 37°C
  Growth strain: NEB Stable
  Copy number: High Copy
Gene/Insert
  Gene/Insert name: RXRB
  Species: H. sapiens (human)
  Insert size (bp): 1703
  Entrez Gene: RXRB (a.k.a. DAUDI6, H-2RIIBP, NR2B2, RCoR-1, RXR-beta, RXRbeta)
  Promoter: EF1a
  Cloning method: Unknown
  Sequencing primers: 5′ GGGTGGAGACTGAAGTTAGGCCAG; 3′ CACATAGCGTAAAAGGAGCAACATAG
Terms and licenses: Academic/Nonprofit Terms; Industry Terms: Not Available to Industry
Depositor comments: NM_021976,ENST00000374680 . The transcription factor ORF portion of this plasmid was synthesized by Genewiz. Please test multiple small colonies in case of plasmid recombination. To make this collection available in a timely manner, a portion of this collection was not fully sequenced by Addgene. If an Addgene verified full plasmid sequence is not available, please contact us prior to placing an order to request the full sequence.
How to cite: TFORF2315 was a gift from Feng Zhang (Addgene plasmid # 142030 ; http://n2t.net/addgene:142030 ; RRID:Addgene_142030)
