>Addgene plasmid #142030 | TFORF2315 | depositor partial sequence | sequence record 278227 | Insert
ACCGCCACCATGTCTTGGGCCGCTCGCCCGCCCTTCCTCCCTCAGCGGCATGCCGCAGGGCAGTGTGGGC
CGGTGGGGGTGCGAAAAGAAATGCATTGTGGGGTCGCGTCCCGGTGGCGGCGGCGACGGCCCTGGCTGGA
TCCCGCAGCGGCGGCGGCGGCGGCGGTGGCAGGCGGAGAACAACAAACCCCGGAGCCGGAGCCAGGGGAG
GCTGGACGGGACGGGATGGGCGACAGCGGGCGGGACTCCCGAAGCCCAGACAGCTCCTCCCCAAATCCCC
TTCCCCAGGGAGTCCCTCCCCCTTCTCCTCCTGGGCCACCCCTACCCCCTTCAACAGCTCCATCCCTTGG
AGGCTCTGGGGCCCCACCCCCACCCCCGATGCCACCACCCCCACTGGGCTCTCCCTTTCCAGTCATCAGT
TCTTCCATGGGGTCCCCTGGTCTGCCCCCTCCAGCTCCCCCAGGATTCTCCGGGCCTGTCAGCAGCCCCC
AGATTAACTCAACAGTGTCACTCCCTGGGGGTGGGTCTGGCCCCCCTGAAGATGTGAAGCCACCAGTCTT
AGGGGTCCGGGGCCTGCACTGTCCACCCCCTCCAGGTGGCCCTGGGGCTGGCAAACGGCTATGTGCAATC
TGCGGGGACAGAAGCTCAGGCAAACACTACGGGGTTTACAGCTGTGAGGGTTGCAAGGGCTTCTTCAAAC
GCACCATCCGCAAAGACCTTACATACTCTTGCCGGGACAACAAAGACTGCACAGTGGACAAGCGCCAGCG
GAACCGCTGTCAGTACTGCCGCTATCAGAAGTGCCTGGCCACTGGCATGAAGAGGGAGGCGGTACAGGAG
GAGCGTCAGCGGGGAAAGGACAAGGATGGGGATGGGGAGGGGGCTGGGGGAGCCCCCGAGGAGATGCCTG
TGGACAGGATCCTGGAGGCAGAGCTTGCTGTGGAACAGAAGAGTGACCAGGGCGTTGAGGGTCCTGGGGG
AACCGGGGGTAGCGGCAGCAGCCCAAATGACCCTGTGACTAACATCTGTCAGGCAGCTGACAAACAGCTA
TTCACGCTTGTTGAGTGGGCGAAGAGGATCCCACACTTTTCCTCCTTGCCTCTGGATGATCAGGTCATAT
TGCTGCGGGCAGGCTGGAATGAACTCCTCATTGCCTCCTTCTCACACCGATCCATTGATGTTCGAGATGG
CATCCTCCTTGCCACAGGTCTTCACGTGCACCGCAACTCAGCCCATTCAGCAGGAGTAGGAGCCATCTTT
GATCGGGTGCTGACAGAGCTAGTGTCCAAAATGCGTGACATGAGGATGGACAAGACAGAGCTTGGCTGCC
TGAGGGCAATCATTCTGTTTAATCCAGATGCCAAGGGCCTCTCCAACCCTAGTGAGGTGGAGGTCCTGCG
GGAGAAAGTGTATGCATCACTGGAGACCTACTGCAAACAGAAGTACCCTGAGCAGCAGGGACGGTTTGCC
AAGCTGCTGCTACGTCTTCCTGCCCTCCGGTCCATTGGCCTTAAGTGTCTAGAGCATCTGTTTTTCTTCA
AGCTCATTGGTGACACCCCCATCGACACCTTCCTCATGGAGATGCTTGAGGCTCCCCATCAACTGGCCTA
GTAATGAACTAGTCCGTAACTTGAAAGTATTTCGATTTCTTGGCTTTATATATCTTGTGGAAAGGACGAC
CCGCCGTTGTTTGCCCGACCATT
