>Addgene plasmid #142030 | TFORF2315 | depositor partial sequence | sequence record 278228 | Barcode
CCCGCCGTTGTTTGCCCGACCATT
